Addgene plasmid #190610: pReg-RamR
Purpose: Expresses the RamR transcription factor in E. coli
Depositing lab: Andrew Ellington. Depositing organization: University of Texas at Austin. Publication: Using fungible biosensors to evolve improved alkaloid biosyntheses. d'Oelsnitz S, Kim W, Burkholder NT, Javanmardi K, Thyer R, Zhang Y, Alper HS, Ellington AD. Nat Chem Biol. 2022 Jul 7. pii: 10.1038/s41589-022-01072-w. doi: 10.1038/s41589-022-01072-w. PubMed 35799063.
Backbone
  Vector backbone: pReg
  Backbone size w/o insert (bp): 5135
  Total vector size (bp): 5720
  Vector type: Bacterial Expression
Growth in bacteria
  Bacterial resistance: Ampicillin, 100 μg/mL
  Growth temperature: 37°C
  Growth strain: DH5alpha
  Copy number: Low Copy
Gene/Insert
  Gene/Insert name: RamR
  Species: Salmonella typhimurium
  Insert size (bp): 585
  GenBank ID: 3VVX_A
Terms and licenses: Academic/Nonprofit Terms; Industry Terms: Not Available to Industry
How to cite: pReg-RamR was a gift from Andrew Ellington (Addgene plasmid # 190610 ; http://n2t.net/addgene:190610 ; RRID:Addgene_190610)
