[The description below was written by a language model from this plasmid's Addgene catalogue record and pLannotate feature annotations shown in this document.]
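Description:
pReg-RamR is a 5,720 bp bacterial expression plasmid that produces the RamR transcription factor in E. coli. It is built on the pReg backbone (5,135 bp without insert), which has a pBR322-like architecture. It carries a ColE1/pMB1-family origin of replication with the rop gene and the bom mobility region. Rop restrains copy number, which fits the catalogue listing of the plasmid as low copy. Selection is by ampicillin, through a TEM-type beta-lactamase (bla) gene driven by its own AmpR promoter; this gene spans the numbering origin of the circular sequence. Short fragments annotated as KanR, TcR and the tet promoter appear to be backbone remnants or partial matches rather than functional markers.

The insert is the 585 bp RamR coding sequence from Salmonella typhimurium. The automated annotation does not label RamR itself. An unannotated stretch between roughly positions 2,405 and 3,172 is large enough to hold it, but that placement is an inference and is not stated in the record. Just upstream of this gap lie a fragment matching the constitutive J23119 synthetic promoter and a partial hammerhead ribozyme. This combination is often used as a promoter plus a self-cleaving insulator that standardises the 5′ end of a transcript. The record does not explicitly say which promoter drives RamR. The backbone also encodes the lac repressor (lacI) under the stronger lacIq promoter, with an adjacent CAP binding site, but no lac operator is annotated and the record does not explain lacI's role.

The associated publication concerns fungible biosensors used to evolve improved alkaloid biosyntheses. This suggests that pReg-RamR supplies the regulator component of a transcription-factor-based biosensor system, but the record does not describe a partner reporter.
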