Features (pLannotate 1.2.2; 16 found; start..end, strand, type, name):
    612..683     -  promoter       AmpR promoter: bla
    801..818     -  promoter       tet promoter (fragment): E. coli promoter for tetracycline efflux protein gene
    837..858     -  protein_bind   CAP binding site: CAP binding activates transcription in the presence of cAMP. E. coli catabolite activator protein
    871..1953    -  CDS            lacI: lac repressor; lacI; The lac repressor binds to the lac operator to inhibit transcription in E. coli. This inhibition can be relieved by adding lactose or isopropyl-β-D-thiogalactopyranoside (IPTG).
   1954..2031    -  promoter       lacIq promoter: lacI (mutant); In the lacIq allele, a single base change in the promoter boosts expression of the lacI gene about 10-fold.
   2065..2083    +  promoter       AmpR promoter (fragment): bla
   2123..2150    +  CDS            KanR (fragment): aminoglycoside phosphotransferase; aph(3')-Ia; confers resistance to kanamycin
   2314..2331    +  promoter       J23119(SpeI) promoter (fragment): bacterial promoter (Registry of Standard Biological Parts BBa J23119) modified to end with an SpeI site
   2351..2405    +  ncRNA          Hammerhead 3 (fragment): Accession: RF00008 - Hammerhead ribozyme (type III)
   3172..3214    +  CDS            KanR (fragment): aminoglycoside phosphotransferase; aph(3')-Ia; confers resistance to kanamycin
   3233..3460    +  CDS            TcR (fragment): tetracycline efflux protein; tet; confers resistance to tetracycline
   3702..4082    -  CDS            YPB1_ECOLX: Protein predicted: Swiss-Prot protein existence level 4. From Escherichia coli.
   4099..4290    +  CDS            rop: Rop protein, which maintains plasmids at low copy number; rop
   4392..4526    +  misc_feature   bom: basis of mobility region from pBR322
   4712..5300    -  rep_origin     ori: high-copy-number ColE1/pMB1/pBR322/pUC origin of replication
   5474..611     -  CDS            bla (across the origin): BLAT_ECOLX - Experimental evidence at protein level: Swiss-Prot protein existence level 1. TEM-type are the most prevalent beta-lactamases in enterobacteria; they hydrolyze the beta-lactam bond in susceptible beta-lactam antibiotics, thus conferring resistance to penicillins and cephalosporins. TEM-3 and TEM-4 are capable of hydrolyzing cefotaxime and ceftazidime. TEM-5 is capable of hydrolyzing ceftazidime. TEM-6 is capable of hydrolyzing ceftazidime and aztreonam. TEM-8/CAZ-2, TEM- 16/CAZ-7 and TEM-24/CAZ-6 are markedly active against ceftazidime. IRT- 4 shows resistance to beta-lactamase in
>Addgene plasmid #190610 | pReg-RamR | addgene full sequence | sequence record 381135 | Addgene NGS Result
TGTTGCCGGGAAGCTAGAGTAAGTAGTTCGCCAGTTAATAGTTTGCGCAACGTTGTTGCCATTGCTGCAG
GCATCGTGGTGTCACGCTCGTCGTTTGGTATGGCTTCATTCAGCTCCGGTTCCCAACGATCAAGGCGAGT
TACATGATCCCCCATGTTGTGCAAAAAAGCGGTTAGCTCCTTCGGTCCTCCGATCGTTGTCAGAAGTAAG
TTGGCCGCAGTGTTATCACTCATGGTTATGGCAGCACTGCATAATTCTCTTACTGTCATGCCATCCGTAA
GATGCTTTTCTGTGACTGGTGAGTACTCAACCAAGTCATTCTGAGAATAGTGTATGCGGCGACCGAGTTG
CTCTTGCCCGGCGTCAACACGGGATAATACCGCGCCACATAGCAGAACTTTAAAAGTGCTCATCATTGGA
AAACGTTCTTCGGGGCGAAAACTCTCAAGGATCTTACCGCTGTTGAGATCCAGTTCGATGTAACCCACTC
GTGCACCCAACTGATCTTCAGCATCTTTTACTTTCACCAGCGTTTCTGGGTGAGCAAAAACAGGAAGGCA
AAATGCCGCAAAAAAGGGAATAAGGGCGACACGGAAATGTTGAATACTCATACTCTTCCTTTTTCAATAT
TATTGAAGCATTTATCAGGGTTATTGTCTCATGAGCGGATACATATTTGAATGTATTTAGAAAAATATGC
GCCTTGAGCGACACGAATTATGCAGTGATTTACGACCTGCACAGCCATACCACAGCTTCCGATGGCTGCC
TGACGCCAGAAGCATTGGTGCACCGTGCAGTCGATGATAAGCTGTCAAACATGAGAATTGTGCCTAATGA
GTGAGCTAACTTACATTAATTGCGTTGCGCTCACTGCCCGCTTTCCAGTCGGGAAACCTGTCGTGCCAGC
TGCATTAATGAATCGGCCAACGCGCGGGGAGAGGCGGTTTGCGTATTGGGCGCCAGGGTGGTTTTTCTTT
TCACCAGTGAGACGGGCAACAGCTGATTGCCCTTCACCGCCTGGCCCTGAGAGAGTTGCAGCAAGCGGTC
CACGCTGGTTTGCCCCAGCAGGCGAAAATCCTGTTTGATGGTGGTTAACGGCGGGATATAACATGAGCTA
TCTTCGGTATCGTCGTATCCCACTACCGAGATATCCGCACCAACGCGCAGCCCGGACTCGGTAATGGCGC
GCATTGCGCCCAGCGCCATCTGATCGTTGGCAACCAGCATCGCAGTGGGAACGATGCCCTCATTCAGCAT
TTGCATGGTTTGTTGAAAACCGGACATGGCACTCCAGTCGCCTTCCCGTTCCGCTATCGGCTGAATTTGA
TTGCGAGTGAGATATTTATGCCAGCCAGCCAGACGCAGACGCGCCGAGACAGAACTTAATGGGCCCGCTA
ACAGCGCGATTTGCTGGTGACCCAATGCGACCAGATGCTCCACGCCCAGTCGCGTACCATCTTCATGGGA
GAAAATAATACTGTTGATGGGTGTCTGGTCAGAGACATCAAGAAATAACGCCGGAACATTAGTGCAGGCA
GCTTCCACAGCAATGGCATCCTGGTCATCCAGCGGATAGTTAATGATCAGCCCACTGACGCGTTGCGCGA
GAAGATTGTGCACCGCCGCTTTACAGGCTTCGACGCCGCTTCGTTCTACCATCGACACCACCACGCTGGC
ACCCAGTTGATCGGCGCGAGATTTAATCGCCGCGACAATTTGCGACGGCGCGTGCAGGGCCAGACTGGAG
GTGGCAACGCCAATCAGCAACGACTGTTTGCCCGCCAGTTGTTGTGCCACGCGGTTGGGAATGTAATTCA
GCTCCGCCATCGCCGCTTCCACTTTTTCCCGCGTTTTCGCAGAAACGTGGCTGGCCTGGTTCACCACGCG
GGAAACGGTCTGATAAGAGACACCGGCATACTCTGCGACATCGTATAACGTTACTGGTTTCACATTCACC
ACCCTGAATTGACTCTCTTCCGGGCGCTATCATGCCATACCGCGAAAGGTTTTGCACCATTCGATGGTGT
CGGGACGTCAGGTGGCACTTTTCGGGGAAATGTGCGCGGAACCCCTATTTGTTGCGGCCGCGAAGACAGC
GTTATCAGAGATGAGACACCGTGCGATAATGTCGGGCAATCAGGTGCGACTCGGTACCAAATTCCAGAAA
AGAGGGGAGCGGGAAACCGCTCCCCTTTTTTCGTTTTGGTCCCAATCTATCGATTGTATGGACTTCATCT
TCATTACCTCGTATCATTGTACACCTGCCGAACGCAAGGGCATGGGCTGTCGACCTTTGAAAAGTACCCT
GATAGCTAGCTCAGTCCTAGGGATTATGCTAGCAATTACGAGCCCCATAGGGTGGTGTGTACCACCCCTG
ATGAGTCCAAAAGGACGAAATGGGGCCTCTACAAATAATTTTGTTTAACGGAACCACGTATCAGAAGGAG
GTTAGTATATGGTTGCTCGCCCAAAGTCTGAGGACAAAAAGCAGGCATTGCTTGAAGCGGCAACTCAAGC
CATCGCGCAATCAGGCATTGCCGCTAGTACCGCTGTAATTGCACGCAATGCGGGAGTTGCGGAAGGGACG
TTGTTCCGCTATTTCGCAACGAAAGATGAGTTGATCAACACCCTTTACTTACATTTGAAACAGGACCTGT
GCCAATCAATGATCATGGAATTGGATCGTTCTATTACTGACGCTAAGATGATGACCCGTTTTATCTGGAA
CAGTTATATTAGCTGGGGATTGAACCACCCAGCTCGCCATCGTGCCATTCGTCAGTTGGCGGTTTCTGAA
AAGTTGACGAAGGAAACCGAACAACGCGCGGATGATATGTTCCCGGAGTTACGCGACTTGTGCCACCGTA
GTGTTCTTATGGTGTTTATGTCCGACGAGTACCGCGCCTTCGGCGACGGGTTGTTCTTGGCGCTTGCTGA
GACGACTATGGATTTCGCTGCGCGCGACCCGGCTCGCGCTGGTGAGTACATTGCGTTGGGCTTCGAGGCT
ATGTGGCGCGCACTTACGCGCGAAGAGCAGTAATAATCCTAAGAATTCGAGGAGTGCAGGCTCGGTAACA
TACGGTCTAGCTATCTGACTATCGCCGCTGTGAGCTCGGTACCAAATTCCAGAAAAGAGGCCGCGAAAGC
GGCCTTTTTTCGTTTTGGTCCAAGCCCGATGCGCCAGAGTTGTTTCTGAAACATGGCAAAGGTATCACTA
GTCTTCGCGGCCGCCATGCTGTCCAGGCAGGTAGATGACGACCATCAGGGACAGCTTCAAGGATCGCTCG
CGGCTCTTACCAGCCTAACTTCGATCATTGGACCGCTGATCGTCACGGCGATTTATGCCGCCTCGGCGAG
CACATGGAACGGGTTGGCATGGATTGTAGGCGCCGCCCTATACCTTGTCTGCCTCCCCGCGTTGCGTCGC
GGTGCATGGAGCCGGGCCACCTCGACCTGAATGGAAGCCGGCGGCACCTCGCTAACGGATTCACCACTCC
AAGAATTGGAGCCAATCAATTCTTGCGGAGAACTGTGAATGCGCAAACCAACCCTTGGCAGAACATATCC
ATCGCGTCCGCCATCTCCAGCAGCCGCACGCGGCGCATCTCGGGCAGCGTTGGGTCCTGGCCACGGGTGC
GCATGATCGTGCTCCTGTCGTTGAGGACCCGGCTAGGCTGGCGGGGTTGCCTTACTGGTTAGCAGAATGA
ATCACCGATACGCGAGCGAACGTGAAGTGACTGCTGCTGCAAAACGTCTGCGACCTGAGCAACAACATGA
ATGGTCATCGGTTTCCGTGTTTCGTAAAGTCTGGAAACGCGGAAGTCAGCGCCCTGCACCATTATGTTCC
GGATCTGCATCGCAGGATGCTGCTGGCTACCCTGTGGAACACCTACATCTGTATTAACGAAGCGCTGGCA
TTGACCCTGAGTGATTTTTCTCTGGTCCCGCCGCATCCATACCGCCAGTTGTTTACCCTCACAACGTTCC
AGTAACCGGGCATGTTCATCATCAGTAACCCGTATCGTGAGCATCCTCTCTCGTTTCATCGGTATCATTA
CCCCCATGAACAGAAATCCCCCTTACACGGAGGCATCAGTGACCAAACAGGAAAAAACCGCCCTTAACAT
GGCCCGCTTTATCAGAAGCCAGACATTAACGCTTCTGGAGAAACTCAACGAGCTGGACGCGGATGAACAG
GCAGACATCTGTGAATCGCTTCACGACCACGCTGATGAGCTTTACCGCAGCTGCCTCGCGCGTTTCGGTG
ATGACGGTGAAAACCTCTGACACATGCAGCTCCCGGAGACGGTCACAGCTTGTCTGTAAGCGGATGCCGG
GAGCAGACAAGCCCGTCAGGGCGCGTCAGCGGGTGTTGGCGGGTGTCGGGGCGCAGCCATGACCCAGTCA
CGTAGCGATAGCGGAGTGTATACTGGCTTAACTATGCGGCATCAGAGCAGATTGTACTGAGAGTGCACCG
GTGTGAAATACCGCACAGATGCGTAAGGAGAAAATACCGCATCAGGCGCTCTTCCGCTTCCTCGCTCACT
GACTCGCTGCGCTCGGTCGTTCGGCTGCGGCGAGCGGTATCAGCTCACTCAAAGGCGGTAATACGGTTAT
CCACAGAATCAGGGGATAACGCAGGAAAGAACATGTGAGCAAAAGGCCAGCAAAAGGCCAGGAACCGTAA
AAAGGCCGCGTTGCTGGCGTTTTTCCATAGGCTCCGCCCCCCTGACGAGCATCACAAAAATCGACGCTCA
AGTCAGAGGTGGCGAAACCCGACAGGACTATAAAGATACCAGGCGTTTCCCCCTGGAAGCTCCCTCGTGC
GCTCTCCTGTTCCGACCCTGCCGCTTACCGGATACCTGTCCGCCTTTCTCCCTTCGGGAAGCGTGGCGCT
TTCTCATAGCTCACGCTGTAGGTATCTCAGTTCGGTGTAGGTCGTTCGCTCCAAGCTGGGCTGTGTGCAC
GAACCCCCCGTTCAGCCCGACCGCTGCGCCTTATCCGGTAACTATCGTCTTGAGTCCAACCCGGTAAGAC
ACGACTTATCGCCACTGGCAGCAGCCACTGGTAACAGGATTAGCAGAGCGAGGTATGTAGGCGGTGCTAC
AGAGTTCTTGAAGTGGTGGCCTAACTACGGCTACACTAGAAGGACAGTATTTGGTATCTGCGCTCTGCTG
AAGCCAGTTACCTTCGGAAAAAGAGTTGGTAGCTCTTGATCCGGCAAACAAACCACCGCTGGTAGCGGTG
GTTTTTTTGTTTGCAAGCAGCAGATTACGCGCAGAAAAAAAGGATCTCAAGAAGATCCTTTGATCTTTTC
TACGGGGTCTGACGCTCAGTGGAACGAAAACTCACGTTAAGGGATTTTGGTCATGAGATTATCAAAAAGG
ATCTTCACCTAGATCCTTTTAAATTAAAAATGAAGTTTTAAATCAATCTAAAGTATATATGAGTAAACTT
GGTCTAACAGTTACCAATGCTTAATCAGTGAGGCACCTATCTCAGCGATCTGTCTATTTCGTTCATCCAT
AGTTGCCTGACTCCCCGTCGTGTAGATAACTACGATACGGGAGGGCTTACCATCTGGCCCCAGTGCTGCA
ATGATACCGCGCGATCCACGCTCACCGGCTCCAGATTTATCAGCAATAAACCAGCCAGCCGGAAGGGCCG
AGCGCAGAAGTGGTCCTGCAACTTTATCCGCCTCCATCCAGTCTATTAAT
